>Addgene plasmid #242471 | pGL4-CMV-myc-XPO1_H10-11 | addgene full sequence | sequence record 488004 | Addgene NGS Result
AATAAAATATCTTTATTTTCATTACATCTGTGTGTTGGTTTTTTGTGTGAATCGATAGTACTAACATACG
CTCTCCATCAAAACAAAACGAAACAAAACAAACTAGCAAAATAGGCTGTCCCCAGTGCAAGTGCAGGTGC
CAGAACATTTCTCTTAATGATAGCTAGCGGGCCAGTACCCAAAAAGCGGGGGGTCTGGTGGCAGTGGAGG
GGGATCCGTTGACATTGATTATTGACTAGTTATTAATAGTAATCAATTACGGGGTCATTAGTTCATAGCC
CATATATGGAGTTCCGCGTTACATAACTTACGGTAAATGGCCCGCCTGGCTGACCGCCCAACGACCCCCG
CCCATTGACGTCAATAATGACGTATGTTCCCATAGTAACGCCAATAGGGACTTTCCATTGACGTCAATGG
GTGGAGTATTTACGGTAAACTGCCCACTTGGCAGTACATCAAGTGTATCATATGCCAAGTACGCCCCCTA
TTGACGTCAATGACGGTAAATGGCCCGCCTGGCATTATGCCCAGTACATGACCTTATGGGACTTTCCTAC
TTGGCAGTACATCTACGTATTAGTCATCGCTATTACCATGGTGATGCGGTTTTGGCAGTACATCAATGGG
CGTGGATAGCGGTTTGACTCACGGGGATTTCCAAGTCTCCACCCCATTGACGTCAATGGGAGTTTGTTTT
GGCACCAAAATCAACGGGACTTTCCAAAATGTCGTAACAACTCCGCCCCATTGACGCAAATGGGCGGTAG
GCGTGTACGGTGGGAGGTCTATATAAGCAGAGCTCTCTGGCTAACTAGAGAACCCACTGCTTACTGGCTT
ATCGAAATTAATACGACTCACTATAGGGAGACCCAAGCTGGCTAGCGTTTAAACTTAAGCTTGGTACCAA
TGGAACAGAAGCTGATCTCCGAGGAGGACCTTCCAGCAATTATGACAATGTTAGCAGACCATGCAGCTCG
TCAGCTGCTTGATTTCAGCCAAAAACTGGATATCAACTTATTAGATAATGTGGTGAATTGCTTATACCAT
GGAGAAGGAGCCCAGCAAAGAATGGCTCAAGAAGTACTGACACATTTAAAGGAGCATCCTGATGCTTGGA
CAAGAGTCGACACAATTTTGGAATTTTCTCAGAATATGAATACGAAATACTATGGACTACAAATTTTGGA
AAATGTGATAAAAACAAGGTGGAAGATTCTTCCAAGGAACCAGTGCGAAGGAATAAAAAAATACGTTGTT
GGCCTCATTATCAAGACGTCATCTGACCCAACTTGTGTAGAGAAAGAAAAGGTGTATATCGGAAAATTAA
ATATGATCCTTGTTCAGATACTGAAACAAGAATGGCCCAAACATTGGCCAACTTTTATCAGTGATATTGT
TGGAGCAAGTAGGACCAGCGAAAGTCTCTGTCAAAATAATATGGTGATTCTTAAACTCTTGAGTGAAGAA
GTATTTGATTTCTCTAGTGGACAGATAACCCAAGTCAAATCTAAGCATTTAAAAGACAGCATGTGCAATG
AATTCTCACAGATATTTCAACTGTGTCAGTTTGTAATGGAAAATTCTCAAAATGCTCCACTTGTACATGC
AACCTTGGAAACATTGCTCAGATTTCTGAACTGGATTCCCCTGGGATATATTTTTGAGACCAAATTAATC
AGCACATTGATTTATAAGTTCCTGAATGTTCCAATGTTTCGAAATGTCTCTCTGAAGTGCCTCACTGAGA
TTGCTGGTGTGAGTGTAAGCCAATATGAAGAACAATTTGTAACACTATTTACTCTGACAATGATGCAACT
AAAGCAGATGCTTCCTTTAAATACCAATATTCGACTTGCGTACTCAAATGGAAAAGATGATGAACAGAAC
TTCATTCAAAATCTCAGTTTGTTTCTCTGCACCTTTCTTAAGGAACATGATCAACTTATAGAAAAAAGAT
TAAATCTCAGGGAAACTCTTATGGAGGCCCTTCATTATATGTTGTTGGTATCTGAAGTAGAAGAAACTGA
AATCTTTAAAATTTGTCTTGAATACTGGAATCATTTGGCTGCTGAACTCTATAGAGAGAGTCCATTCTCT
ACATCTGCCTCTCCGTTGCTTTCTGGAAGTCAACATTTTGATGTTCCTCCCAGGAGACAGCTATATTTGC
CCATGTTATTCAAGGTCCGTTTATTAATGGTTAGTCGAATGGCTAAACCAGAGGAAGTATTGGTTGTAGA
GAATGATCAAGGAGAAGTTGTGAGAGAATTCATGAAGGATACAGATTCCATAAATTTGTATAAGAATATG
AGGGAAACATTGGTTTATCTTACTCATCTGGATTATGTAGATACAGAAAGAATAATGACAGCGAAGCTTG
CCAATCAAGGGGGTGGTGGAGAGTGGTCATGGAAAAATTTGAATACATTGTGTTGGGCAATAGGCTCCAT
TAGTGGAGCAATGCATGAAGAGGACGAAAAACGATTTCTTGTTACTGTTATAAAGGGTCTATTAGGATTA
TGTGAACAGAAAAGAGGCAAAGATAATAAAGCTATTATTGCATCAAATATCATGTACATAGTAGGTCAAT
ACCCACGTTTTTTGAGAGCTCACTGGAAATTTCTGAAGACTGTAGTTAACAAGCTGTTCGAATTCATGCA
TGAGACCCATGATGGAGTCCAGGATATGGCTTGTGATACTTTCATTAAAATAGCCCAAAAATGCCGCAGG
CATTTCGTTCAGGTTCAGGTTGGAGAAGTGATGCCATTTATTGATGAAATTTTGAACAACATTAACACTA
TTATTTGTGATCTTCAGCCTCAACAGGTTCATACGTTTTATGAAGCTGTGGGGTACATGATTGGTGCACA
AACAGATCAAACAGTACAAGAACACTTGATAGAAAAGTACATGTTACTCCCTAATCAAGTGTGGGATAGT
ATAATCCAGCAGGCAACCAAAAATGTGGATATACTGAAAGATCCTGAAACAGTCAAGCAGCTTGGTAGCA
TTTTGAAAACAAATGTGAGAGCCTGCAAAGCTGTTGGACACCCCTTTGTAATTCAGCTTGGAAGAATTTA
TTTAGATATGCTTAATGTATACAAGTGCCTCAGTGAAAATATTTCTGCAGCTATCCAAGCTAATGGTGAA
ATGGTTACAAAGCAACCATTGATTAGAAGTATGCGAACTGTAAAAAGGGAAACTTTAAAGTTAATATCTG
GTTGGGTGAGCCGATCCAATGATCCACAGATGGTCGCTGAAAATTTTGTTCCCCCTCTGTTGGATGCAGT
TCTCATTGATTATCAGAGAAATGTCCCAGCTGCTAGAGAACCAGAAGTGCTTAGTACTATGGCCATAATT
GTCAACAAGTTAGGGGGACATATAACAGCTGAAATACCTCAAATATTTGATGCTGTTTTTGAATGCACAT
TGAATATGATAAATAAGGACTTTGAAGAATATCCTGAACATAGAACGAACTTTTTCTTACTACTTCAGGC
TGTCAATTCTCATTGTTTCCCAGCATTCCTTGCTATTCCACCTACACAGTTTAAACTTGTTTTGGATTCC
ATCATTTGGGCTTTCAAACATACTATGAGGAATGTCGCAGATACGGGCTTACAGATACTTTTTACACTCT
TACAAAATGTTGCACAAGAAGAAGCTGCAGCTCAGAGTTTTTATCAAACTTATTTTTGTGATATTCTCCA
GCATATCTTTTCTGTTGTGACAGACACTTCACATACTGCTGGTTTAACAATGCATGCATCAATTCTTGCA
TATATGTTTAATTTGGTTGAAGAAGGAAAAATAAGTACATCATTAAATCCTGGAAATCCAGTTAACAACC
AAATCTTTCTTCAGGAATATGTGGCTAATCTCCTTAAGTCGGCCTTCCCTCACCTACAAGATGCTCAAGT
AAAGCTCTTTGTGACAGGGCTTTTCAGCTTAAATCAAGATATTCCTGCTTTCAAGGAACATTTAAGAGAT
TTCCTAGTTCAAATAAAGGAATTTGCAGGTGAAGACACTTCTGATTTGTTTTTGGAAGAGAGAGAAATAG
CCCTACGGCAGGCTGATGAAGAGAAACATAAACGTCAAATGTCTGTCCCTGGCATCTTTAATCCACATGA
GATTCCAGAAGAAATGTGTGATTAAGGGCCCGCTTCGAGCAGACATGATAAGATACATTGATGAGTTTGG
ACAAACCACAACTAGAATGCAGTGAAAAAAATGCTTTATTTGTGAAATTTGTGATGCTATTGCTTTATTT
GTAACCATTATAAGCTGCAATAAACAAGTTAACAACAACAATTGCATTCATTTTATGTTTCAGGTTCAGG
GGGAGGTGTGGGAGGTTTTTTAAAGCAAGTAAAACCTCTACAAATGTGGTAAAATCGATAAAGATCCGTC
GACCGATGCCCTTGAGAGCCTTCAACCCAGTCAGCTCCTTCCGGTGGGCGCGGGGCATGACTATCGTCGC
CGCACTTATGACTGTCTTCTTTATCATGCAACTCGTAGGACAGGTGCCGGCAGCGCTCTTCCGCTTCCTC
GCTCACTGACTCGCTGCGCTCGGTCGTTCGGCTGCGGCGAGCGGTATCAGCTCACTCAAAGGCGGTAATA
CGGTTATCCACAGAATCAGGGGATAACGCAGGAAAGAACATGTGAGCAAAAGGCCAGCAAAAGGCCAGGA
ACCGTAAAAAGGCCGCGTTGCTGGCGTTTTTCCATAGGCTCCGCCCCCCTGACGAGCATCACAAAAATCG
ACGCTCAAGTCAGAGGTGGCGAAACCCGACAGGACTATAAAGATACCAGGCGTTTCCCCCTGGAAGCTCC
CTCGTGCGCTCTCCTGTTCCGACCCTGCCGCTTACCGGATACCTGTCCGCCTTTCTCCCTTCGGGAAGCG
TGGCGCTTTCTCATAGCTCACGCTGTAGGTATCTCAGTTCGGTGTAGGTCGTTCGCTCCAAGCTGGGCTG
TGTGCACGAACCCCCCGTTCAGCCCGACCGCTGCGCCTTATCCGGTAACTATCGTCTTGAGTCCAACCCG
GTAAGACACGACTTATCGCCACTGGCAGCAGCCACTGGTAACAGGATTAGCAGAGCGAGGTATGTAGGCG
GTGCTACAGAGTTCTTGAAGTGGTGGCCTAACTACGGCTACACTAGAAGAACAGTATTTGGTATCTGCGC
TCTGCTGAAGCCAGTTACCTTCGGAAAAAGAGTTGGTAGCTCTTGATCCGGCAAACAAACCACCGCTGGT
AGCGGTGGTTTTTTTGTTTGCAAGCAGCAGATTACGCGCAGAAAAAAAGGATCTCAAGAAGATCCTTTGA
TCTTTTCTACGGGGTCTGACGCTCAGTGGAACGAAAACTCACGTTAAGGGATTTTGGTCATGAGATTATC
AAAAAGGATCTTCACCTAGATCCTTTTAAATTAAAAATGAAGTTTTAAATCAATCTAAAGTATATATGAG
TAAACTTGGTCTGACAGCGGCCGCAAATGCTAAACCACTGCAGTGGTTACCAGTGCTTGATCAGTGAGGC
ACCGATCTCAGCGATCTGCCTATTTCGTTCGTCCATAGTGGCCTGACTCCCCGTCGTGTAGATCACTACG
ATTCGTGAGGGCTTACCATCAGGCCCCAGCGCAGCAATGATGCCGCGAGAGCCGCGTTCACCGGCCCCCG
ATTTGTCAGCAATGAACCAGCCAGCAGGGAGGGCCGAGCGAAGAAGTGGTCCTGCTACTTTGTCCGCCTC
CATCCAGTCTATGAGCTGCTGTCGTGATGCTAGAGTAAGAAGTTCGCCAGTGAGTAGTTTCCGAAGAGTT
GTGGCCATTGCTACTGGCATCGTGGTATCACGCTCGTCGTTCGGTATGGCTTCGTTCAACTCTGGTTCCC
AGCGGTCAAGCCGGGTCACATGATCACCCATATTATGAAGAAATGCAGTCAGCTCCTTAGGGCCTCCGAT
CGTTGTCAGAAGTAAGTTGGCCGCGGTGTTGTCGCTCATGGTAATGGCAGCACTACACAATTCTCTTACC
GTCATGCCATCCGTAAGATGCTTTTCCGTGACCGGCGAGTACTCAACCAAGTCGTTTTGTGAGTAGTGTA
TACGGCGACCAAGCTGCTCTTGCCCGGCGTCTATACGGGACAACACCGCGCCACATAGCAGTACTTTGAA
AGTGCTCATCATCGGGAATCGTTCTTCGGGGCGGAAAGACTCAAGGATCTTGCCGCTATTGAGATCCAGT
TCGATATAGCCCACTCTTGCACCCAGTTGATCTTCAGCATCTTTTACTTTCACCAGCGTTTCGGGGTGTG
CAAAAACAGGCAAGCAAAATGCCGCAAAGAAGGGAATGAGTGCGACACGAAAATGTTGGATGCTCATACT
CGTCCTTTTTCAATATTATTGAAGCATTTATCAGGGTTACTAGTACGTCTCTCAAGGATAAGTAAGTAAT
ATTAAGGTACGGGAGGTATTGGACAGGCCGC
Features (pLannotate 1.2.2; 13 found; start..end, strand, type, name):
      1..49      +  polyA_signal   poly(A) signal: synthetic polyadenylation signal
     63..154     +  misc_feature   pause site: RNA polymerase II transcriptional pause signal from the human α2 globin gene
    221..600     +  enhancer       CMV enhancer: human cytomegalovirus immediate early enhancer
    601..804     +  promoter       CMV promoter: human cytomegalovirus (CMV) immediate early promoter
    800..833     +  LTR            5' LTR (truncated) (fragment): truncated 5' long terminal repeat (LTR) from HIV-1
    849..867     +  promoter       T7 promoter: promoter for bacteriophage T7 RNA polymerase
    940..4152    +  CDS            XPO1: XPO1_HUMAN - Also known as CRM1. Experimental evidence at protein level: Swiss-Prot protein existence level 1. (Microbial infection) Mediates the export of unspliced or incompletely spliced RNAs out of the nucleus from different viruses including HIV-1, HTLV-1 and influenza A. Interacts with, and mediates the nuclear export of HIV-1 Rev and HTLV-1 Rex proteins. Involved in HTLV-1 Rex multimerization. From Homo sapiens (Human).
   4179..4300    -  polyA_signal   SV40 poly(A) signal: SV40 polyadenylation signal
   4323..4391    -  CDS            large T antigen (fragment): large T antigen from SV40 (simian virus 40)
   4407..4539    +  CDS            TcR (fragment): tetracycline efflux protein; tet; confers resistance to tetracycline
   4719..5307    -  rep_origin     ori: high-copy-number ColE1/pMB1/pBR322/pUC origin of replication
   5507..6367    -  CDS            AmpR: β-lactamase confers resistance to ampicillin, carbenicillin, and related antibiotics
   6368..6409    -  promoter       AmpR promoter (fragment): bla
