[The description below was written by a language model from this plasmid's Addgene catalogue record and pLannotate feature annotations shown in this document.]
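Description:
pGL4-CMV-myc-XPO1_H10-11 is a 6,471 bp mammalian expression plasmid built on a pGL4 backbone, designed for transient expression of a mutant form of human exportin 1 (XPO1, also called CRM1), the nuclear export receptor. It is maintained in E. coli through a high-copy ColE1/pUC-type origin and selected with ampicillin via the β-lactamase gene. No mammalian selection marker appears in the record or the feature table.

Expression is driven by the human cytomegalovirus immediate early enhancer and promoter. A T7 promoter lies between the CMV promoter and the coding region. The annotated XPO1 open reading frame is preceded by an N-terminal cMyc epitope tag according to the catalogue entry; the tag itself is not called out in the feature table. An SV40 polyadenylation signal lies downstream of the insert, although it is annotated on the opposite strand. Upstream of the CMV enhancer sit a synthetic poly(A) signal and an RNA polymerase II transcriptional pause site, pGL4 elements intended to limit read-through transcription from the backbone into the expression cassette. The short matches to an HIV-1 LTR, SV40 large T antigen and a tetracycline resistance gene are only fragments and are probably vector remnants rather than functional parts.

The "H10-11" designation refers to six substitutions (E478A, H481A, V484G, N485G, T487G and D523G) that, per the depositor, disrupt binding of ASB8 to XPO1. The associated study concerns SINE compound-induced degradation of exportin 1, so the construct presumably serves as an ASB8-binding-deficient comparator to wild-type XPO1, with the Myc tag allowing detection of the exogenous protein.
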