Addgene plasmid #242471: pGL4-CMV-myc-XPO1_H10-11
Purpose: Expresses human XPO1 protein with an N-terminal cMyc tag. The H10-11 mutations disrupt ASB8 binding.
Depositing lab: Dirk Daelemans. Depositing organization: Katholieke Universiteit Leuven. Publication: SINE compounds activate exportin 1 degradation through an allosteric mechanism. Wing CE, Fung HYJ, Kwanten B, Cagatay T, Niesman AB, Jacquemyn M, Gharghabi M, Permentier B, Shakya B, Nandi R, Ready JM, Kashyap T, Shacham S, Landesman Y, Lapalombella R, Daelemans D, Chook YM. Nat Chem Biol. 2025 Dec;21(12):2002-2013. doi: 10.1038/s41589-025-02058-0. Epub 2025 Nov 21. PubMed 41286136.
Backbone
  Vector backbone: pGL4
  Backbone size w/o insert (bp): 3225
  Total vector size (bp): 6471
  Vector type: Mammalian Expression
Growth in bacteria
  Bacterial resistance: Ampicillin, 100 μg/mL
  Growth temperature: 37°C
  Growth strain: DH5alpha
  Copy number: High Copy
Gene/Insert
  Gene/Insert name: XPO1
  Species: H. sapiens (human)
  Insert size (bp): 3246
  Mutation: XPO1 H10-11 = E478A - H481A - V484G - N485G - T487G - D523G
  Entrez Gene: XPO1 (a.k.a. CRM-1, CRM1, emb, exp1)
  Promoter: CMV
  Tag / fusion protein: cMyc (N terminal on insert)
  Cloning method: Other
  Sequencing primers: 5′ CGCAAATGGGCGGTAGGCGTG; 3′ CACTGCATTCTAGTTGTGGTTTGTC
Terms and licenses: Academic/Nonprofit Terms; Industry Terms: Not Available to Industry
Depositor comments: Please visit https://doi.org/10.1101/2024.10.07.617049 for bioRxiv preprint.
How to cite: pGL4-CMV-myc-XPO1_H10-11 was a gift from Dirk Daelemans (Addgene plasmid # 242471 ; http://n2t.net/addgene:242471 ; RRID:Addgene_242471)
